>Addgene plasmid #147604 | pAc5.1B-EGFP-Dm4E-T-L36AL39A_T | addgene full sequence | sequence record 357213 | Addgene NGS Result
CTTCAAGAATTAATTCTATATTCTAAAAACACAAATGATACTTCTAAAAAAAAATCATGAATGGCATCAA
CTCTGAATCAAATCTTTGCAGATGCACCTACTTCTCATTTCCACTGTCACATCATTTTTCCAGATCTCGC
TGCCTGTTATGTGGCCCACAAACCAAGACACGTTTTATGGCCATTAAAGCTGGCTGATCGTCGCCAAACA
CCAAATACATAATGAATATGTACACATTCGAGAAAGAAGCGATCAAAGAAGCGTCTTCGGGCGGAGTAGG
AGAATGCGGAGGAGAAGGAGAACGAGCTGATCTAGTATCTCTCCACAATCCAATGCCAACTGACCAACTG
GCCATATTCGGAGCAATTTGAAGCCAATTTCCATCGCCTGGCGATCGCTCCATTCTTGGCTATATGTTTT
TCACCGTTACCCGGGGCCATTTTCAAAGACTCGTCGGCAAGATAAGATTGTGTCACTCGCTGTCTCTCTT
CATTTGTCGAAGAATGCTGAGGAATTTCGCGATGACGTCGGCGAGTATTTTGAAGAATGAGAATAATTTG
TATTTATACGAAAATCAGTTAGTGGAATTTTCTACAAAAACATGTTATCTATAGATAATTTTGTTGCAAA
ATATGTTGACTATGACAAAGATTGTATGTATATACCTTTAATGTATTCTCATTTTCTTATGTATTTATAA
TGGCAATGATGATACTGATGATATTTTAAGATGATGCCAGACCAAAAGGCTTGAATTTCTGCGTCTTTTG
CCGAACGCAGTGCATGTGCAATTGTTGTTTTTTGGAATATTCAATTTTCGGACTGTCCGCTTTGATTTCA
GTTTCTTGGCTTATTCAAAAAGCAAAGTAAAGCCAAAAAAGCGAGATGGCAATACCAAATGCGGCAAAAC
GGTAGTGGAAGGAAAGGGGTGCGGGGCAGCGGAAGGAAGGGTGGGGCGGGGCGTGGCGGGGTCTGTGGCT
GGGCGCGACGTCACCGACGTTGGAGCCACTCCTTTGACCATGTGTGCGTGTGTGTATTATTCGTGTCTCG
CCACTCGCCGGTTGTTTTTTTCTTTTTATGCTGCGCTCTCTCTAGCGCCATCTCGCTTACGCATGCTCAA
CGCACCGCATGTTGCCGTTTCCTTTTATGCGTCATTTTGGCTCGAAATAGGCAATTATTTAAACAAAGAT
TAGTCAACGAAAACGCTAAAATAAATAAGTCTACAATATGGTTACTTATTGCCATGTGTGTGCAGCCAAC
GATAGCAACAAAAGCAACAACACAGGTGGCTTTCCCTCTTTCACTTTTTGTTTGCAAGCCGCGTGCGAGC
AAGACGGCACGACCGGCAAACGCAATTACGCTGACAAAGAGCAGACGAAGTTTTGGCGAAAAACATCAAG
GCGCCTGATACGAATGCATTTGCAATAACAATTGCGATATTTAATATTGTTTATGAAGCTGTTTGACTTC
AAAACACACAAAAAAAAAAATAAAACAAATTATTTGAAAGAGAATTAGGAATCGGACGCTTATCGTTAGG
GTAACAACAAGAAATGCTTACTGAGTCACAGCCTCTGGAAAACTGCCGCAAGCCAGAGAGAGAGAGAAAA
AGAGGGAGAGCAGCTTAGACCGCATGTGCTTGTGTGTGAGGCGTCTCTCTCTTCGTCTCTGTTGCGCAAA
CGCATAGACTGCACTGAAAAAATCGATTACCTATTTTTTATGAATGAATATTTGCACTATTACTATTCAA
AACTATTAAGATAGCAATCACATTCAATAGCCAAATACTATACCACCTGAGCGATGCAACGAAATGATCA
ATTTGAGCAAAAATGCTGCATATTTAGGACGGCATCATTATAGAAATGCTTCTTGCTGTGTACTTTTCTC
TCGTCTGGCAGCTGTTTCGCCGTTATTGTTAAAACCGGCTTAAGTTAGGTGTGTTTTCTACGACTAGTGA
ATGCCCTACTAGAAGATGTGTGTTGCACAAAATGTCCCTGGAATAACCAATTTGAAGTGCAGATAGCAGT
AAACGTAAGCTAATATGAATATTATTTAACTGTAATGTTTTAATATCGCTGGACATTACTAATAAACCCA
CTATAAACACATGTACATATGTATGTTTTGGCATACAATGAGTAGTTGGGGAAAAAATGTGTAAAAGCAC
CGTGACCATCACAGCATAAAGATAACCAGCTGAAGTATCGAATATGAGTAACCCCCAAATTGAATCACAT
GCCGCAACTGATAGGACCCATGGAAGTACACTCTTCATGGCGATATACAAGACACACACAAGCACGAACA
CCCAGTTGCGGAGGAAATTCTCCGTAAATGAAAACCCAATCGGCGAACAATTCATACCCATATATGGTAA
AAGTTTTGAACGCGACTTGAGAGCGGAGAGCATTGCGGCTGATAAGGTTTTAGCGCTAAGCGGGCTTTAT
AAAACGGGCTGCGGGACCAGTTTTCATATCACTACCGTTTGAGTTCTTGTGCTGTGTGGATACTCCTCCC
GACACAAAGCCGCTCCATCAGCCAGCAGTCGTCTAATCCAGAGACCCCGGATCGGGGTACCATCATGGTG
AGCAAGGGCGAGGAGCTGTTCACCGGGGTGGTGCCCATCCTGGTCGAGCTGGACGGCGACGTAAACGGCC
ACAAGTTCAGCGTGTCCGGCGAGGGCGAGGGCGATGCCACCTACGGCAAGCTGACCCTGAAGTTCATCTG
CACCACCGGCAAGCTGCCCGTGCCCTGGCCCACCCTCGTGACCACCCTGACCTACGGCGTGCAGTGCTTC
AGCCGCTACCCCGACCACATGAAGCAGCACGACTTCTTCAAGTCCGCCATGCCCGAAGGCTACGTCCAGG
AGCGCACCATCTTCTTCAAGGACGACGGCAACTACAAGACCCGCGCCGAGGTGAAGTTCGAGGGCGACAC
CCTGGTGAACCGCATCGAGCTGAAGGGCATCGACTTCAAGGAGGACGGCAACATCCTGGGGCACAAGCTG
GAGTACAACTACAACAGCCACAACGTCTATATCATGGCCGACAAGCAGAAGAACGGCATCAAGGTGAACT
TCAAGATCCGCCACAACATCGAGGACGGCAGCGTGCAGCTCGCCGACCACTACCAGCAGAACACCCCCAT
CGGCGACGGCCCCGTGCTGCTGCCCGACAACCACTACCTGAGCACCCAGTCCGCCCTGAGCAAAGACCCC
AACGAGAAGCGCGATCACATGGTCCTGCTGGAGTTCGTGACCGCCGCCGGGATCACTCTCGGCATGGACG
AGCTGTACAAGCCAAGCTTGAATTCTATGGATACATCAAAGATTAGTGCCAGGTACTCGAAAGTAGACCT
GTTAGCTCTAAGATATGAAGGTAAAAGTCGACAGCGCCCGCAATGTTCAACACGACTTGAAGCGCAGACG
GCGGGTTTTTGGAAAATTAATCTGAACACAGCTGCGTTAACCGTGTCCAGCGCCTATTCTAATCAAAACA
AGAATCGACTTTCTCCAGAAGCAGATAACTCGAGCTTAATTTGTTCCAATAGTAGCTCAATAAGTTCACG
TCGCGCTATGAGAAATCGAGAACGGGCAAACAACTATTACCAGCGCTTCGTACCTACCGATTCTCTTCTA
ATAAGTGGGGAGGATAAAGATAAGGATGCGCTTTCTCATGGACAGCCCTATAAGTCGAATATCATCGATC
ACCGTAGCATATCATCTTCACATTTAATGCCGGCATTTGCAAAGAGGCGTTTTGTCATATCGAAAGGCAG
CAACAGCGAGGAAAGCAACGAGGGGATAAACACTTGTGCAAGCAAGGGCAAGGCAGCCAGTTCGCCTAGC
CGTAAGGGTAGCGAGTTGGATACTGCTGAGACATGTTTGAATTTTGTTCAGCCGGATCACGACCAATGCA
TGTCATCTTCACCTACATTTTCAACATCCCGCCAAGAAAGGCGGATTGGTAGCGGTCGGCTGTTGCCAAG
AAGTGATAATTGGGATTACAAAAACGAAAAGACCGTAGAAGCCAGCATTGAGAATGAAAAGGAAACATCT
CCAAATGGATCTGGAAGTACAAGCAGTCTTAATCAGCACAATCAGAGCCAACATCGTTCTCGAACATTCA
GTGGAAGGTTAGTTGAACGTGTTCCCGAAGTCACAGATCGTCGTTTTCAATATGACTCCAAAAAGTCTTT
TGATCGTCAGGGAATTAATAATCGACGCATTTCTGGTAAGGAGCCTTTCAGTACTCAAAGCCGAAGCAAG
CGTGGCAATTCCTATCTCATTCACGAAGAACCTGAATGGTTCAGTGCAGGACCTAAATCACAGCTAGAAA
CTATTGATCTACACGGGTTTGAAGACCTGGAAAAAAACGAAGAGCGATCCGTAACTGAAGATAAAAATAA
TCAAATTCAACAACTTGATAAAAATTTAGACGCGCAAGCAAGCAAAGATGAAGCTTCGATGAGAAACAGC
AATGATAGTTTAAATTTCCGCGAAGTCATTCCAAGTGATGAAAAGAAGCACACTGACGAAAATGTAGTGA
CTTCTATTCAAAACTCAACAGATCTCGGCCATCCCAATAAAAACAAACCAATTCAGATGCAGCCCAGTCA
GAATCCTGAAAGTGAATTTAATTTTGATGCCTTTCTTAATATGCATCCCTTGGATAATTCCGTTTTGAGT
AATGATGAAACTGGAAAAAGTGACTCAAAGGGAACATCCCGTTTTAGCCGATGGTTTCGACAAAAAGAAG
CTGCAAATAATAATGAGTTTCCAGGGTTTCGGGAATCGCATGCTCAAGAAAAACGTGGTATTCCAAGTGT
TAAGGATCTGGAAGCTCAAATGATAAAAGTGGATATGAGGACTGATTTAATAAATCCAATAGCAGGGTCA
TTATGTCAGACAGTGCAAATGGAAAAACCTATTGCTAGAGACACTGAGGCATTCAAAAAACTTTTGCAAC
AGTTGGGTTCTCAAGCCAGACAGCATCATCCATGCAACGACGATTGTCGTACAATAAACCTCTCAAATAT
AGCAAATCATGTACACCTTGAGTCAAAATTACATCAAAAAATAAATGATGGTCATTTGCAGCAACCAGAG
TTAAGTGTTAACGTGCCAACCATGCCGACTAGTAGTCATGTATTTTTGCAAAAGCGTTTGGAAATCCAAC
ATTTAATTCAAAGACTTCGTTGTGGAGACGTTTCACATGATTTTTTGGAAAAAGAGTTGGATAATCCCAG
CACCCCAGCAGCCACAAAGGATGTCATTGCCACAGTGTTGAGTGAATATTCTCATTCTAAAAGAAATCCG
GTGGTCACAGGCGATCCCAATATTTTTACCCAACAATCGTTTCTTCAGCCTCAATCAGTCCATCAGCACT
ACTCTCAAGAATTGCATTCGCAAAATACTGCTAACCATACGATTAATCAGCTAATTTCCCACGGTAACTC
TCCAACTCCGTTGGCATTTACTCCTACTTCAGTTTTAAGAAAAATGACAGCCGATAAGGATACGCAATCA
CCAAGCACTTATTGTCAGAACCCACAATATCATGTACACCAACAAAATGCCAAGCAAGTCGGTACTCGTG
AGAACGTACTTGAGCCACAGCTGACCGCAACAATGGCTGTACAGCCCCGAATGATATTAGGCGGTGGAAA
CTTTGCCATTGGCCAAAACAATCAACATTTGTCTCCCAACATGTCACAAAGTCGTAATCAACAAGTGTTA
AAGTGGACTTCTGGCAATATGCAAATGGTCCACGGAAAAACATTTGGCCGACCTATTCTGAAAGGAGGTC
TTAATTCAATGCCGCATTCCAATTCTGCGCTTCCTTTTACTGCCCATAAAATTGAAATGCAACCCATTCA
TCAACCACATCTACAGCAGCAGCAACATAGATTTAAAGCAGTTCAATCTGTGGAATCAAATCTGAATACC
GAAAGTGTTCACCAAAACATTACATCTCCTGTTGGATGGCACCAACTTTACATGCAACATCAGCAACAAC
ATCATCACACACGACAGCAGCTTAGTCAAAGAGTGATTTATGGAGAAATGCACCGTCAATCAAATCCACA
AATGTCTCCGCCAGTCCCAGGTTTTTCTGACAGCTCCGATTCCGGTAATGTGATCAAAGCTAACAGCCTC
ACATCTCCTAGCTACCAGAGAGATGAGAGGATTTCATCACCAACCAATCAATTGGCGCAATGGTTTTCCC
CTGAGCTTCTTGCAAAAGCCTCTGCTGGAAAACTGCCACTTTTAAATGTGAACCAAGCACTCAGCTTGGA
AGAATTTGAACGAAGCATTCAACATTCCTCAGGCGTCGTGCATAACTAAGGCGGCCGCTCGAGTCTAGAG
GGCCCGCGGTTCGAAGGTAAGCCTATCCCTAACCCTCTCCTCGGTCTCGATTCTACGCGTACCGGTCATC
ATCACCATCACCATTGAGTTTAAACCCGCTGATCAGCCTCGACTGTGCCTTCTAAGGCCTGAGCTCGCTG
ATCAGCCTCGATCGAGGATCCAGACATGATAAGATACATTGATGAGTTTGGACAAACCACAACTAGAATG
CAGTGAAAAAAATGCTTTATTTGTGAAATTTGTGATGCTATTGCTTTATTTGTAACCATTATAAGCTGCA
ATAAACAAGTTAACAACAACAATTGCATTCATTTTATGTTTCAGGTTCAGGGGGAGGTGTGGGAGGTTTT
TTAAAGCAAGTAAAACCTCTACAAATGTGGTATGGCTGATTATGATCAGTCGACCGATGCCCTTGAGAGC
CTTCAACCCAGTCAGCTCCTTCCGGTGGGCGCGGGGCATGACTATCGTCGCCGCACTTATGACTGTCTTC
TTTATCATGCAACTCGTAGGACAGGTGCCGGCAGCGCTCTGGGTCATTTTCGGCGAGGACCGCTTTCGCT
GGAGCGCGACGATGATCGGCCTGTCGCTTGCGGTATTCGGAATCTTGCACGCCCTCGCTCAAGCCTTCGT
CACTGGTCCCGCCACCAAACGTTTCGGCGAGAAGCAGGCCATTATCGCCGGCATGGCGGCCGACGCGCTG
GGCTACGTCTTGCTGGCGTTCGCGACGCGAGGCTGGATGGCCTTCCCCATTATGATTCTTCTCGCTTCCG
GCGGCATCGGGATGCCCGCGTTGCAGGCCATGCTGTCCAGGCAGGTAGATGACGACCATCAGGGACAGCT
TCAAGGCCAGCAAAAGGCCAGGAACCGTAAAAAGGCCGCGTTGCTGGCGTTTTTCCATAGGCTCCGCCCC
CCTGACGAGCATCACAAAAATCGACGCTCAAGTCAGAGGTGGCGAAACCCGACAGGACTATAAAGATACC
AGGCGTTTCCCCCTGGAAGCTCCCTCGTGCGCTCTCCTGTTCCGACCCTGCCGCTTACCGGATACCTGTC
CGCCTTTCTCCCTTCGGGAAGCGTGGCGCTTTCTCATAGCTCACGCTGTAGGTATCTCAGTTCGGTGTAG
GTCGTTCGCTCCAAGCTGGGCTGTGTGCACGAACCCCCCGTTCAGCCCGACCGCTGCGCCTTATCCGGTA
ACTATCGTCTTGAGTCCAACCCGGTAAGACACGACTTATCGCCACTGGCAGCAGCCACTGGTAACAGGAT
TAGCAGAGCGAGGTATGTAGGCGGTGCTACAGAGTTCTTGAAGTGGTGGCCTAACTACGGCTACACTAGA
AGGACAGTATTTGGTATCTGCGCTCTGCTGAAGCCAGTTACCTTCGGAAAAAGAGTTGGTAGCTCTTGAT
CCGGCAAACAAACCACCGCTGGTAGCGGTGGTTTTTTTGTTTGCAAGCAGCAGATTACGCGCAGAAAAAA
AGGATCTCAAGAAGATCCTTTGATCTTTTCTACGGGGTCTGACGCTCAGTGGAACGAAAACTCACGTTAA
GGGATTTTGGTCATGAGATTATCAAAAAGGATCTTCACCTAGATCCTTTTAAATTAAAAATGAAGTTTTA
AATCAATCTAAAGTATATATGAGTAAACTTGGTCTGACAGTTACCAATGCTTAATCAGTGAGGCACCTAT
CTCAGCGATCTGTCTATTTCGTTCATCCATAGTTGCCTGACTCCCCGTCGTGTAGATAACTACGATACGG
GAGGGCTTACCATCTGGCCCCAGTGCTGCAATGATACCGCGAGACCCACGCTCACCGGCTCCAGATTTAT
CAGCAATAAACCAGCCAGCCGGAAGGGCCGAGCGCAGAAGTGGTCCTGCAACTTTATCCGCCTCCATCCA
GTCTATTAATTGTTGCCGGGAAGCTAGAGTAAGTAGTTCGCCAGTTAATAGTTTGCGCAACGTTGTTGCC
ATTGCTGCAGGCATCGTGGTGTCACGCTCGTCGTTTGGTATGGCTTCATTCAGCTCCGGTTCCCAACGAT
CAAGGCGAGTTACATGATCCCCCATGTTGTGCAAAAAAGCGGTTAGCTCCTTCGGTCCTCCGATCGTTGT
CAGAAGTAAGTTGGCCGCAGTGTTATCACTCATGGTTATGGCAGCACTGCATAATTCTCTTACTGTCATG
CCATCCGTAAGATGCTTTTCTGTGACTGGTGAGTACTCAACCAAGTCATTCTGAGAATAGTGTATGCGGC
GACCGAGTTGCTCTTGCCCGGCGTCAACACGGGATAATACCGCGCCACATAGCAGAACTTTAAAAGTGCT
CATCATTGGAAAACGTTCTTCGGGGCGAAAACTCTCAAGGATCTTACCGCTGTTGAGATCCAGTTCGATG
TAACCCACTCGTGCACCCAACTGATCTTCAGCATCTTTTACTTTCACCAGCGTTTCTGGGTGAGCAAAAA
CAGGAAGGCAAAATGCCGCAAAAAAGGGAATAAGGGCGACACGGAAATGTTGAATACTCATACTCTTCCT
TTTTCAATATTATTGAAGCATTTATCAGGGTTATTGTCTCATGAGCGGATACATATTTGAATGTATTTAG
AAAAATAAACAAATAGGGGTTCCGCGCACATTTCCCCGAAAAGTGCCACCTGACGTCTAAGAAACCATTA
TTATCATGACATTAACCTATAAAAATAGGCGTATCACGAGGCCCTTTCGT
Features (pLannotate 1.2.2; 10 found; start..end, strand, type, name):
     56..2565    +  promoter       Ac5 promoter: Drosophila melanogaster actin 5C promoter
   2585..3301    +  CDS            EGFP: EGFP is a basic (constitutively fluorescent) green fluorescent protein published in 1996, derived from Aequorea victoria. It is reported to be a rapidly-maturing weak dimer with moderate acid sensitivity.
   3317..6346    +  CDS            4E-T: 4ET_DROME - Experimental evidence at protein level: Swiss-Prot protein existence level 1. eIF4E1-binding protein that regulates translation and stability of mRNAs in processing bodies (P-bodies) (By similarity). Probably plays a role in P-bodies to coordinate the storage of translationally inactive mRNAs in the cytoplasm and prevent their degradation (By similarity). Acts as a binding platform for multiple RNA-binding proteins. Required for the formation of P-bodies (By similarity). From Drosophila melanogaster (Fruit fly).
   6386..6427    +  CDS            V5 tag: epitope tag from simian virus 5
   6527..6661    -  polyA_signal   SV40 poly(A) signal: SV40 polyadenylation signal
   6684..6768    -  CDS            large T antigen (fragment): large T antigen from SV40 (simian virus 40)
   6769..7216    +  CDS            TcR (fragment): tetracycline efflux protein; tet; confers resistance to tetracycline
   7262..7850    -  rep_origin     ori: high-copy-number ColE1/pMB1/pBR322/pUC origin of replication
   8021..8881    -  CDS            AmpR: β-lactamase; bla; confers resistance to ampicillin, carbenicillin, and related antibiotics
   8882..8986    -  promoter       AmpR promoter: bla
