[The description below was written by a language model from this plasmid's Addgene catalogue record and pLannotate feature annotations shown in this document.]
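Description:
pAc5.1B-EGFP-Dm4E-T-L36AL39A_T is a 9.1 kb insect expression plasmid for producing an EGFP-tagged mutant of the Drosophila melanogaster eIF4E-transporter protein (4E-T, CG32016) in fly cells. The catalogue lists the backbone as unknown, although the name and annotated features point to a pAc5.1-type vector. In bacteria it is maintained through a ColE1/pUC-type origin and selected with ampicillin via the β-lactamase gene and its own promoter. The record describes it as low copy, even though the annotated origin is of the high-copy type. Short fragments of a tetracycline resistance gene and SV40 large T antigen are also annotated; these look like non-functional backbone remnants. No marker for selection in insect cells is annotated.

Expression is driven by the constitutive Drosophila actin 5C promoter. It is followed by the EGFP coding sequence and then the 4E-T open reading frame, an arrangement consistent with an N-terminal EGFP fusion. A V5 epitope tag lies downstream of the insert, but the record does not show whether it is in frame or excluded by a stop codon. An SV40 polyadenylation signal terminates the unit.

The ORF derives from isoform C. As the name indicates, it carries the substitutions L36A and L39A. The depositor also notes H628R and N659S differences from the NCBI reference, plus an L127S variation. 4E-T is an eIF4E-binding protein linked to translational repression and mRNA storage in P-bodies. The associated publication examines the 4E-binding motifs that 4E-BPs need to repress translation, so the two leucine substitutions probably serve to test eIF4E binding, though the record does not state their effect. The fluorescent tag would allow localisation or pulldown of the fusion protein in transfected insect cells.
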