Addgene plasmid #147604: pAc5.1B-EGFP-Dm4E-T-L36AL39A_T
Purpose: Insect Expression of Dm4E-T-L36AL39A
Depositing lab: Elisa Izaurralde. Depositing organization: Max Planck Institute for Developmental Biology. Publication: 4E-BPs require non-canonical 4E-binding motifs and a lateral surface of eIF4E to repress translation. Igreja C, Peter D, Weiler C, Izaurralde E. Nat Commun. 2014 Sep 2;5:4790. doi: 10.1038/ncomms5790. PubMed 25179781.
Backbone
  Vector backbone: Unknown
  Vector type: Insect Expression
Growth in bacteria
  Bacterial resistance: Ampicillin, 100 μg/mL
  Growth temperature: 37°C
  Growth strain: DH5alpha
  Copy number: Low Copy
Gene/Insert
  Gene/Insert name: Dm4E-T-L36AL39A
  Species: D. melanogaster (fly)
  Mutation: Two non silent mutations (H628R and N659S) compared to the sequence given by NCBI: NM_166798.1.
  Entrez Gene: 4E-T (a.k.a. Dmel_CG32016, CG11097, CG11232, CG32016, Dm4E-T, Dmel\CG32016)
  Cloning method: Unknown
Terms and licenses: Academic/Nonprofit Terms; Industry Terms: Not Available to Industry
Depositor comments: ORF extracted from CG32016 isoform C. NCBI:NM_166798.1, one variation L127S annotated as EST. Please note that the Addgene verified sequence may be slightly different compared to the depositor's reference sequences. These differences do not affect plasmid function. Plasmids from this collection were made available to the research community and donated after the lab closed. Please note that the sequence provided by the depositing laboratory may be theoretical/predicted or based on Sanger sequencing results. There may be discrepancies between sequencing results obtained by Addgene and the depositor sequence. If an Addgene verified sequence is not available, please contact before placing your order to request that our lab fully sequence the plasmid.
How to cite: pAc5.1B-EGFP-Dm4E-T-L36AL39A_T was a gift from Elisa Izaurralde (Addgene plasmid # 147604 ; http://n2t.net/addgene:147604 ; RRID:Addgene_147604)
